Addgene plasmid #129484: A102 ΔAmpH Δ2x+ve
Purpose: Expression of Glo3 ΔAmpH lacking the COPI-binding motif in E.Coli
Depositing lab: Blanche Schwappach. Depositing organization: Universitaetsmedizin Goettingen. Publication: Dissection of GTPase-activating proteins reveals functional asymmetry in the COPI coat of budding yeast. Arakel EC, Huranova M, Estrada AF, Rau EM, Spang A, Schwappach B. J Cell Sci. 2019 Aug 29;132(16). pii: jcs.232124. doi: 10.1242/jcs.232124. PubMed 31331965.
Backbone
  Vector backbone: PQE
  Total vector size (bp): 7203
  Vector type: Bacterial Expression
Growth in bacteria
  Bacterial resistance: Ampicillin, 100 μg/mL
  Growth temperature: 37°C
  Growth strain: DH5alpha
  Copy number: Unknown
Gene/Insert
  Gene/Insert name: ADP-ribosylation factor GTPase-activating protein
  Species: S. cerevisiae (budding yeast)
  Entrez Gene: GLO3 (a.k.a. YER122C)
  Tag / fusion protein: MBP (N terminal on backbone); His (C terminal on backbone)
  Cloning method: Restriction Enzyme; 5′ cloning site Xma1 (not destroyed); 3′ cloning site BamH1 (not destroyed)
  Sequencing primers: 5′ tctggtatgccgtgcgtactgcggtgatca; 3′ GGCAACCGAGCGTTCTGAACAAATCCAGAT
Terms and licenses: Academic/Nonprofit Terms; Industry Terms: Not Available to Industry
How to cite: A102 ΔAmpH Δ2x+ve was a gift from Blanche Schwappach (Addgene plasmid # 129484 ; http://n2t.net/addgene:129484 ; RRID:Addgene_129484)
