[The description below was written by a language model from this plasmid's Addgene catalogue record and pLannotate feature annotations shown in this document.]
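Description:
A102 ΔAmpH Δ2x+ve is a bacterial expression plasmid built on a pQE-type backbone for producing a mutant form of the budding yeast ArfGAP Glo3 (GLO3/YER122C) in E. coli. It replicates from a ColE1/pMB1-family origin, with a pBR322 bom region and only a remnant of rop, and is selected with ampicillin through the bla gene. A chloramphenicol acetyltransferase coding sequence preceded by only a fragment of the cat promoter lies downstream of the expression cassette, as is common in this vector family. The record lists only ampicillin as the selection.

Expression is driven by the bacteriophage T5 promoter, which is recognised by E. coli RNA polymerase and controlled by lac operator sequences. The plasmid carries its own lacI gene under the strengthened lacIq promoter, so transcription is repressed until IPTG is added. The open reading frame begins with a signal-sequence-free maltose binding protein, which keeps the fusion in the cytosol. This is followed by the Glo3 coding region, cloned between XmaI and BamHI sites, and the lambda t0 terminator. An rrnB T1 terminator lies further downstream. The catalogue lists a C-terminal His tag supplied by the backbone, but it is not annotated in either feature table.

According to the stated purpose, the Glo3 insert is the ΔAmpH variant and also lacks the COPI-binding motif. Consistent with this, the gene is annotated only as a fragment. The recombinant protein is suited to affinity purification via its tags, and the associated study dissects GTPase-activating proteins in the yeast COPI coat. The depositor sequence (7,203 nt) and the repository's sequencing result (7,219 nt) show the same feature order but differ slightly in length, including in the annotated GLO3 and CmR spans.
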