Features (pLannotate 1.2.2; 17 found; start..end, strand, type, name):
     10..54      +  promoter       T5 promoter: bacteriophage T5 promoter for E. coli RNA polymerase, with embedded lac operator
     62..78      +  protein_bind   lac operator: The lac repressor binds to the lac operator to inhibit transcription in E. coli. This inhibition can be relieved by adding lactose or isopropyl-β-D-thiogalactopyranoside (IPTG). lac repressor encoded by lacI
    123..1221    +  CDS            MBP (fragment): maltose binding protein from E. coli; malE (mutated); This version of the gene does not encode a signal sequence, so MBP will remain in the cytosol.
   1309..2598    +  CDS            GLO3 (fragment): GLO3_YEAST - Experimental evidence at protein level: Swiss-Prot protein existence level 1. GTPase-activating protein for the ADP ribosylation factor (ARF) family. Involved in retrograde vesicular transport from the Golgi to the endoplasmic reticulum. From Saccharomyces cerevisiae (strain ATCC 204508 / S288c) (Baker's yeast).
   2660..2754    +  terminator     lambda t0 terminator: transcription terminator from phage lambda
   2769..2797    +  promoter       cat promoter (fragment): promoter of the E. coli cat gene encoding chloramphenicol acetyltransferase
   2798..3457    +  CDS            CmR: chloramphenicol acetyltransferase; cat; confers resistance to chloramphenicol
   3522..3608    +  terminator     rrnB T1 terminator: Escherichia coli rrnB; transcription terminator T1 from the E. coli rrnB gene
   3631..3648    -  promoter       tet promoter (fragment): E. coli promoter for tetracycline efflux protein gene
   3667..3688    -  protein_bind   CAP binding site: CAP binding activates transcription in the presence of cAMP. E. coli catabolite activator protein
   3701..4783    -  CDS            lacI: lac repressor; lacI; The lac repressor binds to the lac operator to inhibit transcription in E. coli. This inhibition can be relieved by adding lactose or isopropyl-β-D-thiogalactopyranoside (IPTG).
   4784..4861    -  promoter       lacIq promoter: lacI (mutant); In the lacIq allele, a single base change in the promoter boosts expression of the lacI gene about 10-fold.
   4910..4951    +  CDS            rop (fragment): Rop protein, which maintains plasmids at low copy number; rop
   5053..5193    +  misc_feature   bom: basis of mobility region from pBR322
   5379..5967    -  rep_origin     ori: high-copy-number ColE1/pMB1/pBR322/pUC origin of replication
   6138..6998    -  CDS            AmpR: β-lactamase; bla; confers resistance to ampicillin, carbenicillin, and related antibiotics
   6999..7103    -  promoter       AmpR promoter: bla
>Addgene plasmid #129484 | A102 ΔAmpH Δ2x+ve | depositor full sequence | sequence record 248551 | A102 ΔAmpH Δ2x+ve sequence 7203 bps
CTCGAGAAATCATAAAAAATTTATTTGCTTTGTGAGCGGATAACAATTATAATAGATTCAATTGTGAGCG
GATAACAATTTCACACAGAATTCATTAAAGAGGAGAAATTAACCATGACCGGGAAAACTGAAGAAGGTAA
ACTGGTAATCTGGATTAACGGCGATAAAGGCTATAACGGTCTCGCTGAAGTCGGTAAGAAATTCGAGAAA
GATACCGGAATTAAAGTCACCGTTGAGCATCCGGATAAACTGGAAGAGAAATTCCCACAGGTTGCGGCAA
CTGGCGATGGCCCTGACATTATCTTCTGGGCACACGACCGCTTTGGTGGCTACGCTCAATCTGGCCTGTT
GGCTGAAATCACCCCGGACAAAGCGTTCCAGGACAAGCTGTATCCGTTTACCTGGGATGCCGTACGTTAC
AACGGCAAGCTGATTGCTTACCCGATCGCTGTTGAAGCGTTATCGCTGATTTATAACAAAGATCTGCTGC
CGAACCCGCCAAAAACCTGGGAAGAGATCCCGGCGCTGGATAAAGAACTGAAAGCGAAAGGTAAGAGCGC
GCTGATGTTCAACCTGCAAGAACCGTACTTCACCTGGCCGCTGATTGCTGCTGACGGGGGTTATGCGTTC
AAGTATGAAAACGGCAAGTACGACATTAAAGACGTGGGCGTGGATAACGCTGGCGCGAAAGCGGGTCTGA
CCTTCCTGGTTGACCTGATTAAAAACAAACACATGAATGCAGACACTGATTACTCCATCGCAGAAGCTGC
CTTTAATAAAGGCGAAACAGCGATGACCATCAACGGCCCGTGGGCATGGTCCAACATCGACACCAGCAAA
GTGAATTATGGTGTAACGGTACTGCCGACCTTCAAGGGTCAACCATCCAAACCGTTCGTTGGCGTGCTGA
GCGCAGGTATTAACGCCGCCAGTCCGAACAAAGAGCTGGCAAAAGAGTTCCTCGAAAACTATCTGCTGAC
TGATGAAGGTCTGGAAGCGGTTAATAAAGACAAACCGCTGGGTGCCGTAGCGCTGAAGTCTTACGAGGAA
GAGTTGGCGAAAGATCCACGTATTGCCGCCACGATGGAAAACGCCCAGAAAGGTGAAATCATGCCGAACA
TCCCGCAGATGTCCGCTTTCTGGTATGCCGTGCGTACTGCGGTGATCAACGCCGCCAGCGGTCGTCAGAC
TGTCGATGAAGCCCTGAAAGACGCGCAGACTAATTCGAGCTCGGGTGAAAACCTCTACTTCCAAGGGTCC
ATGGGTACCCGGGGGGAAGGCGGCGGCGGCTCGGGCGGCGGCGGCTCGATGAGTAACGATGAAGGAGAAA
CATTTGCCACGGAACAGACTACTCAACAAGTTTTTCAGAAGCTAGGTAGCAACATGGAAAATCGAGTTTG
TTTTGATTGTGGTAACAAGAATCCTACTTGGACTTCGGTACCTTTTGGTGTGATGCTGTGTATTCAATGC
TCTGCTGTGCATAGAAACATGGGTGTTCATATCACCTTTGTAAAGTCTTCTACATTAGATAAATGGACAA
TTAACAATTTAAGAAGGTTTAAGTTGGGTGGGAACCATAAGGCTCGTGATTTTTTCTTAAAGAACAATGG
GAAACAGCTACTAAATACAGCAAATGTTGACGCGAAAACAAAATATACGAGCCCTGTTGCTAAGAAATAT
AAGATACATCTCGACAAGAAGGTTCAAAAGGATATGGAGTTATACCCATCAGAATTAGTCTTGAACGGTC
AAGATTCTTCGGACTCACCGTTGGACACCGATTCAGACGCTTCCAGGTCGACTTCCAAAGAAAATAGTGT
TGACGATTTTTTCTCTAATTGGCAAAAACCAAGCTCCAATTCCAGTTCTAAACTCAATGTAAATACAGGC
TCTCTCGCCCCAAAAAACAACACCACAGGCAGCACACCCAAGACCACTGTCACTAAAACGAGAAGTTCCA
TCTTAACGGCTAGCGAAGAGGAACCGGTATTAAACTCGCAAGATGAAGAGGAACATTCAATTTTGTCTTC
GTCAAGAAAGCCCACTAGACTAACCGCAAAGAAAGTCGACAAATCACAGGCAGAAGACTTGTTTGATCAA
TTTAAAAAAGAGGCTCAACAAGAAAAGGAGGACGAGTTCACTAATTCGTCTTCTAGCACCAAAATTAGAC
AAAATGATTACGATTCCCAATTTATGAATAACAGTAAAGGCAACAATAATAACAGTATAGATGATATTAA
TACCCAGCCTGATGAATTCAATGATTTTTTAAATGACACTTCAAACAGCTTCGACACAACTAGAAAAGAA
CAGCAAGATACTTTAACACCCAAGTTTGCCAAATTGGGATTTGGTATGACCATGAATGACGCCAATGATT
TGGCAAAGCAACAAAAAGAATCTCAGAAAATAGCTCAGGGACCAAGATATACGGGCAGAATCGCGGAAAG
GTACGGCACACAAAAAGCTATATCATCTGATCAATTATTTGGTCGTGGCTCATTTGATGAAGCAGCAAAC
AGGGAAGCGCATGACAAGTTGAAAACATTTGACAATGCTACATCAATTTCCTCTTCTTCATACTTTGGAG
AAGATAAACGCGGATCCCATCATCATCATCACCACCACCATCACCACTAAGCTTAATTAGCTGAGCTTGG
ACTCCTGTTGATAGATCCAGTAATGACCTCAGAACTCCATCTGGATTTGTTCAGAACGCTCGGTTGCCGC
CGGGCGTTTTTTATTGGTGAGAATCCAAGCTAGCTTGGCGAGATTTTCAGGAGCTAAGGAAGCTAAAATG
GAGAAAAAAATCACTGGATATACCACCGTTGATATATCCCAATGGCATCGTAAAGAACATTTTGAGGCAT
TTCAGTCAGTTGCTCAATGTACCTATAACCAGACCGTTCAGCTGGATATTACGGCCTTTTTAAAGACCGT
AAAGAAAAATAAGCACAAGTTTTATCCGGCCTTTATTCACATTCTTGCCCGCCTGATGAATGCTCATCCG
GAATTTCGTATGGCAATGAAAGACGGTGAGCTGGTGATATGGGATAGTGTTCACCCTTGTTACACCGTTT
TCCATGAGCAAACTGAAACGTTTTCATCGCTCTGGAGTGAATACCACGACGATTTCCGGCAGTTTCTACA
CATATATTCGCAAGATGTGGCGTGTTACGGTGAAAACCTGGCCTATTTCCCTAAAGGGTTTATTGAGAAT
ATGTTTTTCGTCTCAGCCAATCCCTGGGTGAGTTTCACCAGTTTTGATTTAAACGTGGCCAATATGGACA
ACTTCTTCGCCCCCGTTTTCATCATGAGCAAATATTATACGCAAGGCGACAAGGTGCTGATGCCGCTGGC
GATTCAGGTTCATCATGCCGTTTGTGATGGCTTCCATGTCGGCAGAATGCTTAATGAATTACAACAGTAC
TGCGATGAGTGGCAGGGCGGGGCGTAATTTTTTTAAGGCAGTTATTGGTGCCCTTAAACGCCTGGGGTAA
TGACTCTCTAGCTTGAGGCATCAAATAAAACGAAAGGCTCAGTCGAAAGACTGGGCCTTTCGTTTTATCT
GTTGTTTGTCGGTGAACGCTCTCCTGAGTAGGACAAATCCGCCCTCTAGATTACGTGCAGTCGATGATAA
GCTGTCAAACATGAGAATTGTGCCTAATGAGTGAGCTAACTTACATTAATTGCGTTGCGCTCACTGCCCG
CTTTCCAGTCGGGAAACCTGTCGTGCCAGCTGCATTAATGAATCGGCCAACGCGCGGGGAGAGGCGGTTT
GCGTATTGGGCGCCAGGGTGGTTTTTCTTTTCACCAGTGAGACGGGCAACAGCTGATTGCCCTTCACCGC
CTGGCCCTGAGAGAGTTGCAGCAAGCGGTCCACGCTGGTTTGCCCCAGCAGGCGAAAATCCTGTTTGATG
GTGGTTAACGGCGGGATATAACATGAGCTGTCTTCGGTATCGTCGTATCCCACTACCGAGATATCCGCAC
CAACGCGCAGCCCGGACTCGGTAATGGCGCGCATTGCGCCCAGCGCCATCTGATCGTTGGCAACCAGCAT
CGCAGTGGGAACGATGCCCTCATTCAGCATTTGCATGGTTTGTTGAAAACCGGACATGGCACTCCAGTCG
CCTTCCCGTTCCGCTATCGGCTGAATTTGATTGCGAGTGAGATATTTATGCCAGCCAGCCAGACGCAGAC
GCGCCGAGACAGAACTTAATGGGCCCGCTAACAGCGCGATTTGCTGGTGACCCAATGCGACCAGATGCTC
CACGCCCAGTCGCGTACCGTCTTCATGGGAGAAAATAATACTGTTGATGGGTGTCTGGTCAGAGACATCA
AGAAATAACGCCGGAACATTAGTGCAGGCAGCTTCCACAGCAATGGCATCCTGGTCATCCAGCGGATAGT
TAATGATCAGCCCACTGACGCGTTGCGCGAGAAGATTGTGCACCGCCGCTTTACAGGCTTCGACGCCGCT
TCGTTCTACCATCGACACCACCACGCTGGCACCCAGTTGATCGGCGCGAGATTTAATCGCCGCGACAATT
TGCGACGGCGCGTGCAGGGCCAGACTGGAGGTGGCAACGCCAATCAGCAACGACTGTTTGCCCGCCAGTT
GTTGTGCCACGCGGTTGGGAATGTAATTCAGCTCCGCCATCGCCGCTTCCACTTTTTCCCGCGTTTTCGC
AGAAACGTGGCTGGCCTGGTTCACCACGCGGGAAACGGTCTGATAAGAGACACCGGCATACTCTGCGACA
TCGTATAACGTTACTGGTTTCACATTCACCACCCTGAATTGACTCTCTTCCGGGCGCTATCATGCCATAC
CGCGAAAGGTTTTGCACCATTCGATGGTGTCGGAATTTCGGGCAGCGTTGGGTCCTGGCCACGGGTGCGC
ATGATCTAGAGCTGCCTCGCGCGTTTCGGTGATGACGGTGAAAACCTCTGACACATGCAGCTCCCGGAGA
CGGTCACAGCTTGTCTGTAAGCGGATGCCGGGAGCAGACAAGCCCGTCAGGGCGCGTCAGCGGGTGTTGG
CGGGTGTCGGGGCGCAGCCATGACCCAGTCACGTAGCGATAGCGGAGTGTATACTGGCTTAACTATGCGG
CATCAGAGCAGATTGTACTGAGAGTGCACCATATGCGGTGTGAAATACCGCACAGATGCGTAAGGAGAAA
ATACCGCATCAGGCGCTCTTCCGCTTCCTCGCTCACTGACTCGCTGCGCTCGGTCGTTCGGCTGCGGCGA
GCGGTATCAGCTCACTCAAAGGCGGTAATACGGTTATCCACAGAATCAGGGGATAACGCAGGAAAGAACA
TGTGAGCAAAAGGCCAGCAAAAGGCCAGGAACCGTAAAAAGGCCGCGTTGCTGGCGTTTTTCCATAGGCT
CCGCCCCCCTGACGAGCATCACAAAAATCGACGCTCAAGTCAGAGGTGGCGAAACCCGACAGGACTATAA
AGATACCAGGCGTTTCCCCCTGGAAGCTCCCTCGTGCGCTCTCCTGTTCCGACCCTGCCGCTTACCGGAT
ACCTGTCCGCCTTTCTCCCTTCGGGAAGCGTGGCGCTTTCTCATAGCTCACGCTGTAGGTATCTCAGTTC
GGTGTAGGTCGTTCGCTCCAAGCTGGGCTGTGTGCACGAACCCCCCGTTCAGCCCGACCGCTGCGCCTTA
TCCGGTAACTATCGTCTTGAGTCCAACCCGGTAAGACACGACTTATCGCCACTGGCAGCAGCCACTGGTA
ACAGGATTAGCAGAGCGAGGTATGTAGGCGGTGCTACAGAGTTCTTGAAGTGGTGGCCTAACTACGGCTA
CACTAGAAGGACAGTATTTGGTATCTGCGCTCTGCTGAAGCCAGTTACCTTCGGAAAAAGAGTTGGTAGC
TCTTGATCCGGCAAACAAACCACCGCTGGTAGCGGTGGTTTTTTTGTTTGCAAGCAGCAGATTACGCGCA
GAAAAAAAGGATCTCAAGAAGATCCTTTGATCTTTTCTACGGGGTCTGACGCTCAGTGGAACGAAAACTC
ACGTTAAGGGATTTTGGTCATGAGATTATCAAAAAGGATCTTCACCTAGATCCTTTTAAATTAAAAATGA
AGTTTTAAATCAATCTAAAGTATATATGAGTAAACTTGGTCTGACAGTTACCAATGCTTAATCAGTGAGG
CACCTATCTCAGCGATCTGTCTATTTCGTTCATCCATAGTTGCCTGACTCCCCGTCGTGTAGATAACTAC
GATACGGGAGGGCTTACCATCTGGCCCCAGTGCTGCAATGATACCGCGAGACCCACGCTCACCGGCTCCA
GATTTATCAGCAATAAACCAGCCAGCCGGAAGGGCCGAGCGCAGAAGTGGTCCTGCAACTTTATCCGCCT
CCATCCAGTCTATTAATTGTTGCCGGGAAGCTAGAGTAAGTAGTTCGCCAGTTAATAGTTTGCGCAACGT
TGTTGCCATTGCTACAGGCATCGTGGTGTCACGCTCGTCGTTTGGTATGGCTTCATTCAGCTCCGGTTCC
CAACGATCAAGGCGAGTTACATGATCCCCCATGTTGTGCAAAAAAGCGGTTAGCTCCTTCGGTCCTCCGA
TCGTTGTCAGAAGTAAGTTGGCCGCAGTGTTATCACTCATGGTTATGGCAGCACTGCATAATTCTCTTAC
TGTCATGCCATCCGTAAGATGCTTTTCTGTGACTGGTGAGTACTCAACCAAGTCATTCTGAGAATAGTGT
ATGCGGCGACCGAGTTGCTCTTGCCCGGCGTCAATACGGGATAATACCGCGCCACATAGCAGAACTTTAA
AAGTGCTCATCATTGGAAAACGTTCTTCGGGGCGAAAACTCTCAAGGATCTTACCGCTGTTGAGATCCAG
TTCGATGTAACCCACTCGTGCACCCAACTGATCTTCAGCATCTTTTACTTTCACCAGCGTTTCTGGGTGA
GCAAAAACAGGAAGGCAAAATGCCGCAAAAAAGGGAATAAGGGCGACACGGAAATGTTGAATACTCATAC
TCTTCCTTTTTCAATATTATTGAAGCATTTATCAGGGTTATTGTCTCATGAGCGGATACATATTTGAATG
TATTTAGAAAAATAAACAAATAGGGGTTCCGCGCACATTTCCCCGAAAAGTGCCACCTGACGTCTAAGAA
ACCATTATTATCATGACATTAACCTATAAAAATAGGCGTATCACGAGGCCCTTTCGTCTTCAC
