Features (pLannotate 1.2.2; 17 found; start..end, strand, type, name):
     63..107     +  promoter       T5 promoter: bacteriophage T5 promoter for E. coli RNA polymerase, with embedded lac operator
    115..131     +  protein_bind   lac operator: The lac repressor binds to the lac operator to inhibit transcription in E. coli. This inhibition can be relieved by adding lactose or isopropyl-β-D-thiogalactopyranoside (IPTG). lac repressor encoded by lacI
    176..1274    +  CDS            MBP (fragment): maltose binding protein from E. coli; malE (mutated); This version of the gene does not encode a signal sequence, so MBP will remain in the cytosol.
   1362..2669    +  CDS            GLO3 (fragment): GLO3_YEAST - Experimental evidence at protein level: Swiss-Prot protein existence level 1. GTPase-activating protein for the ADP ribosylation factor (ARF) family. Involved in retrograde vesicular transport from the Golgi to the endoplasmic reticulum. From Saccharomyces cerevisiae (strain ATCC 204508 / S288c) (Baker's yeast).
   2725..2819    +  terminator     lambda t0 terminator: transcription terminator from phage lambda
   2834..2862    +  promoter       cat promoter (fragment): promoter of the E. coli cat gene encoding chloramphenicol acetyltransferase
   2863..3526    +  CDS            CmR (fragment): chloramphenicol acetyltransferase; cat; confers resistance to chloramphenicol
   3591..3677    +  terminator     rrnB T1 terminator: Escherichia coli rrnB; transcription terminator T1 from the E. coli rrnB gene
   3700..3717    -  promoter       tet promoter (fragment): E. coli promoter for tetracycline efflux protein gene
   3736..3757    -  protein_bind   CAP binding site: CAP binding activates transcription in the presence of cAMP. E. coli catabolite activator protein
   3770..4852    -  CDS            lacI: lac repressor; lacI; The lac repressor binds to the lac operator to inhibit transcription in E. coli. This inhibition can be relieved by adding lactose or isopropyl-β-D-thiogalactopyranoside (IPTG).
   4853..4930    -  promoter       lacIq promoter: lacI (mutant); In the lacIq allele, a single base change in the promoter boosts expression of the lacI gene about 10-fold.
   4979..5020    +  CDS            rop (fragment): Rop protein, which maintains plasmids at low copy number; rop
   5122..5262    +  misc_feature   bom: basis of mobility region from pBR322
   5448..6036    -  rep_origin     ori: high-copy-number ColE1/pMB1/pBR322/pUC origin of replication
   6207..7067    -  CDS            AmpR: β-lactamase; bla; confers resistance to ampicillin, carbenicillin, and related antibiotics
   7068..7172    -  promoter       AmpR promoter: bla
>Addgene plasmid #129484 | A102 ΔAmpH Δ2x+ve | addgene full sequence | sequence record 256280 | Addgene NGS Result
TCATGACATTAACCTATAAAAATAGGCGTATCACGAGGCCCTTTCGTCTTCACCTCGAGAAATCATAAAA
AATTTATTTGCTTTGTGAGCGGATAACAATTATAATAGATTCAATTGTGAGCGGATAACAATTTCACACA
GAATTCATTAAAGAGGAGAAATTAACCATGACCGGGAAAACTGAAGAAGGTAAACTGGTAATCTGGATTA
ACGGCGATAAAGGCTATAACGGTCTCGCTGAAGTCGGTAAGAAATTCGAGAAAGATACCGGAATTAAAGT
CACCGTTGAGCATCCGGATAAACTGGAAGAGAAATTCCCACAGGTTGCGGCAACTGGCGATGGCCCTGAC
ATTATCTTCTGGGCACACGACCGCTTTGGTGGCTACGCTCAATCTGGCCTGTTGGCTGAAATCACCCCGG
ACAAAGCGTTCCAGGACAAGCTGTATCCGTTTACCTGGGATGCCGTACGTTACAACGGCAAGCTGATTGC
TTACCCGATCGCTGTTGAAGCGTTATCGCTGATTTATAACAAAGATCTGCTGCCGAACCCGCCAAAAACC
TGGGAAGAGATCCCGGCGCTGGATAAAGAACTGAAAGCGAAAGGTAAGAGCGCGCTGATGTTCAACCTGC
AAGAACCGTACTTCACCTGGCCGCTGATTGCTGCTGACGGGGGTTATGCGTTCAAGTATGAAAACGGCAA
GTACGACATTAAAGACGTGGGCGTGGATAACGCTGGCGCGAAAGCGGGTCTGACCTTCCTGGTTGACCTG
ATTAAAAACAAACACATGAATGCAGACACTGATTACTCCATCGCAGAAGCTGCCTTTAATAAAGGCGAAA
CAGCGATGACCATCAACGGCCCGTGGGCATGGTCCAACATCGACACCAGCAAAGTGAATTATGGTGTAAC
GGTACTGCCGACCTTCAAGGGTCAACCATCCAAACCGTTCGTTGGCGTGCTGAGCGCAGGTATTAACGCC
GCCAGTCCGAACAAAGAGCTGGCAAAAGAGTTCCTCGAAAACTATCTGCTGACTGATGAAGGTCTGGAAG
CGGTTAATAAAGACAAACCGCTGGGTGCCGTAGCGCTGAAGTCTTACGAGGAAGAGTTGGCGAAAGATCC
ACGTATTGCCGCCACGATGGAAAACGCCCAGAAAGGTGAAATCATGCCGAACATCCCGCAGATGTCCGCT
TTCTGGTATGCCGTGCGTACTGCGGTGATCAACGCCGCCAGCGGTCGTCAGACTGTCGATGAAGCCCTGA
AAGACGCGCAGACTAATTCGAGCTCGGGTGAAAACCTCTACTTCCAAGGGTCCATGGGTACCCGGGGGGA
AGGCGGCGGCGGCTCGGGCGGCGGCGGCTCGATGAGTAACGATGAAGGAGAAACATTTGCCACGGAACAG
ACTACTCAACAAGTCTTTCAGAAGCTAGGTAGCAACATGGAAAATCGAGTTTGTTTTGATTGTGGTAACA
AGAATCCTACTTGGACTTCGGTACCTTTTGGTGTGATGCTGTGTATTCAATGCTCTGCTGTGCATAGAAA
CATGGGTGTTCATATCACCTTTGTAAAGTCTTCTACATTAGATAAATGGACAATTAACAATTTAAGAAGG
TTTAAGTTGGGCGGGAACCATAAGGCTCGTGATTTTTTCTTAAAGAACAATGGGAAACAGCTACTAAATA
CAGCAAATGTTGACGCGAAAACAAAATATACGAGCCCTGTTGCTAAGAAATATAAGATACATCTCGACAA
GAAGGTTCAAAAGGATATGGAGTTATACCCATCAGAATTAGTCTTGAACGGTCAAGATTCTTCGGACTCA
CCGTTGGACACCGATTCAGACGCTTCCAGGTCGACTTCCAAAGAAAATAGTGTTGACGATTTTTTCTCTA
ATTGGCAAAAACCAAGCTCCAATTCCAGTTCTAAACTCAATGTAAATACAGGCTCTCTCGCCCCAAAAAA
CAACACCACAGGCAGCACACCCAAGACCACTGTCACTAAAACGAGAAGTTCTATCTTAACGGCTAGCGAA
GAGGAACCGGTATTAAACTCGCAAGATGAAGAGGAACATTCAATTTTGTCTTCGTCAAGAAAGCCCACTA
GACTAACCGCAAAGAAAGTCGACAAATCACAGGCAGAAGACTTGTTTGATCAATTTAAAAAAGAGGCTCA
ACAAGAAAAGGAGGACGAGTTCACTAATTCGTCTTCTAGCACCAAAATTAGACAAAATGATTACGATTCC
CAATTTATGAATAACAGTAAAGGCAACAATAATAACAGTATAGATGATATTAATACCCAGCCTGATGAAT
TCAATGATTTTTTAAATGACACTTCAAACAGCTTCGACACAACTAGAAAAGAACAGCAAGATACTTTAAC
ACCCAAGTTTGCCAAATTGGGATTTGGTATGACCATGAATGACGCCAATGATTTGGCAAAGCAACAAAAA
GAATCTCAGAAAATAGCTCAGGGACCAAGATATACGGGCAGAATCGCGGAAAGGTACGGCACACAAAAAG
CTATATCATCTGATCAATTATTTGGTCGTGGCTCATTTGATGAAGCAGCAAACAGGGAAGCGCATGACAA
GTTGAAAACATTTGACAATGCTACATCAATTTCCTCTTCTTCATACTTTGGAGAAGATAAAGAAGTGGAT
GAACGCGGATCCCATCATCATCATCACCACCACCATCACCACTAAGCTTAATTAGCTGAGCTTGGACTCC
TGTTGATAGATCCAGTAATGACCTCAGAACTCCATCTGGATTTGTTCAGAACGCTCGGTTGCCGCCGGGC
GTTTTTTATTGGTGAGAATCCAAGCTAGCTTGGCGAGATTTTCAGGAGCTAAGGAAGCTAAAATGGAGAA
AAAAATCACTGGATATACCACCGTTGATATATCCCAATGGCATCGTAAAGAACATTTTGAGGCATTTCAG
TCAGTTGCTCAATGTACCTATAACCAGACCGTTCAGCTGGATATTACGGCCTTTTTAAAGACCGTAAAGA
AAAATAAGCACAAGTTTTATCCGGCCTTTATTCACATTCTTGCCCGCCTGATGAATGCTCATCCGGAATT
TCGTATGGCAATGAAAGACGGTGAGCTGGTGATATGGGATAGTGTTCACCCTTGTTACACCGTTTTCCAT
GAGCAAACTGAAACGTTTTCATCGCTCTGGAGTGAATACCACGACGATTTCCGGCAGTTTCTACACATAT
ATTCGCAAGATGTGGCGTGTTACGGTGAAAACCTGGCCTATTTCCCTAAAGGGTTTATTGAGAATATGTT
TTTCGTCTCAGCCAATCCCTGGGTGAGTTTCACCAGTTTTGATTTAAACGTGGCCAATATGGACAACTTC
TTCGCCCCCGTTTTCACCATGCATGGGCAAATATTATACGCAAGGCGACAAGGTGCTGATGCCGCTGGCG
ATTCAGGTTCATCATGCCGTTTGTGATGGCTTCCATGTCGGCAGAATGCTTAATGAATTACAACAGTACT
GCGATGAGTGGCAGGGCGGGGCGTAATTTTTTTAAGGCAGTTATTGGTGCCCTTAAACGCCTGGGGTAAT
GACTCTCTAGCTTGAGGCATCAAATAAAACGAAAGGCTCAGTCGAAAGACTGGGCCTTTCGTTTTATCTG
TTGTTTGTCGGTGAACGCTCTCCTGAGTAGGACAAATCCGCCCTCTAGATTACGTGCAGTCGATGATAAG
CTGTCAAACATGAGAATTGTGCCTAATGAGTGAGCTAACTTACATTAATTGCGTTGCGCTCACTGCCCGC
TTTCCAGTCGGGAAACCTGTCGTGCCAGCTGCATTAATGAATCGGCCAACGCGCGGGGAGAGGCGGTTTG
CGTATTGGGCGCCAGGGTGGTTTTTCTTTTCACCAGTGAGACGGGCAACAGCTGATTGCCCTTCACCGCC
TGGCCCTGAGAGAGTTGCAGCAAGCGGTCCACGCTGGTTTGCCCCAGCAGGCGAAAATCCTGTTTGATGG
TGGTTAACGGCGGGATATAACATGAGCTGTCTTCGGTATCGTCGTATCCCACTACCGAGATATCCGCACC
AACGCGCAGCCCGGACTCGGTAATGGCGCGCATTGCGCCCAGCGCCATCTGATCGTTGGCAACCAGCATC
GCAGTGGGAACGATGCCCTCATTCAGCATTTGCATGGTTTGTTGAAAACCGGACATGGCACTCCAGTCGC
CTTCCCGTTCCGCTATCGGCTGAATTTGATTGCGAGTGAGATATTTATGCCAGCCAGCCAGACGCAGACG
CGCCGAGACAGAACTTAATGGGCCCGCTAACAGCGCGATTTGCTGGTGACCCAATGCGACCAGATGCTCC
ACGCCCAGTCGCGTACCGTCTTCATGGGAGAAAATAATACTGTTGATGGGTGTCTGGTCAGAGACATCAA
GAAATAACGCCGGAACATTAGTGCAGGCAGCTTCCACAGCAATGGCATCCTGGTCATCCAGCGGATAGTT
AATGATCAGCCCACTGACGCGTTGCGCGAGAAGATTGTGCACCGCCGCTTTACAGGCTTCGACGCCGCTT
CGTTCTACCATCGACACCACCACGCTGGCACCCAGTTGATCGGCGCGAGATTTAATCGCCGCGACAATTT
GCGACGGCGCGTGCAGGGCCAGACTGGAGGTGGCAACGCCAATCAGCAACGACTGTTTGCCCGCCAGTTG
TTGTGCCACGCGGTTGGGAATGTAATTCAGCTCCGCCATCGCCGCTTCCACTTTTTCCCGCGTTTTCGCA
GAAACGTGGCTGGCCTGGTTCACCACGCGGGAAACGGTCTGATAAGAGACACCGGCATACTCTGCGACAT
CGTATAACGTTACTGGTTTCACATTCACCACCCTGAATTGACTCTCTTCCGGGCGCTATCATGCCATACC
GCGAAAGGTTTTGCACCATTCGATGGTGTCGGAATTTCGGGCAGCGTTGGGTCCTGGCCACGGGTGCGCA
TGATCTAGAGCTGCCTCGCGCGTTTCGGTGATGACGGTGAAAACCTCTGACACATGCAGCTCCCGGAGAC
GGTCACAGCTTGTCTGTAAGCGGATGCCGGGAGCAGACAAGCCCGTCAGGGCGCGTCAGCGGGTGTTGGC
GGGTGTCGGGGCGCAGCCATGACCCAGTCACGTAGCGATAGCGGAGTGTATACTGGCTTAACTATGCGGC
ATCAGAGCAGATTGTACTGAGAGTGCACCATATGCGGTGTGAAATACCGCACAGATGCGTAAGGAGAAAA
TACCGCATCAGGCGCTCTTCCGCTTCCTCGCTCACTGACTCGCTGCGCTCGGTCGTTCGGCTGCGGCGAG
CGGTATCAGCTCACTCAAAGGCGGTAATACGGTTATCCACAGAATCAGGGGATAACGCAGGAAAGAACAT
GTGAGCAAAAGGCCAGCAAAAGGCCAGGAACCGTAAAAAGGCCGCGTTGCTGGCGTTTTTCCATAGGCTC
CGCCCCCCTGACGAGCATCACAAAAATCGACGCTCAAGTCAGAGGTGGCGAAACCCGACAGGACTATAAA
GATACCAGGCGTTTCCCCCTGGAAGCTCCCTCGTGCGCTCTCCTGTTCCGACCCTGCCGCTTACCGGATA
CCTGTCCGCCTTTCTCCCTTCGGGAAGCGTGGCGCTTTCTCATAGCTCACGCTGTAGGTATCTCAGTTCG
GTGTAGGTCGTTCGCTCCAAGCTGGGCTGTGTGCACGAACCCCCCGTTCAGCCCGACCGCTGCGCCTTAT
CCGGTAACTATCGTCTTGAGTCCAACCCGGTAAGACACGACTTATCGCCACTGGCAGCAGCCACTGGTAA
CAGGATTAGCAGAGCGAGGTATGTAGGCGGTGCTACAGAGTTCTTGAAGTGGTGGCCTAACTACGGCTAC
ACTAGAAGGACAGTATTTGGTATCTGCGCTCTGCTGAAGCCAGTTACCTTCGGAAAAAGAGTTGGTAGCT
CTTGATCCGGCAAACAAACCACCGCTGGTAGCGGTGGTTTTTTTGTTTGCAAGCAGCAGATTACGCGCAG
AAAAAAAGGATCTCAAGAAGATCCTTTGATCTTTTCTACGGGGTCTGACGCTCAGTGGAACGAAAACTCA
CGTTAAGGGATTTTGGTCATGAGATTATCAAAAAGGATCTTCACCTAGATCCTTTTAAATTAAAAATGAA
GTTTTAAATCAATCTAAAGTATATATGAGTAAACTTGGTCTGACAGTTACCAATGCTTAATCAGTGAGGC
ACCTATCTCAGCGATCTGTCTATTTCGTTCATCCATAGTTGCCTGACTCCCCGTCGTGTAGATAACTACG
ATACGGGAGGGCTTACCATCTGGCCCCAGTGCTGCAATGATACCGCGAGACCCACGCTCACCGGCTCCAG
ATTTATCAGCAATAAACCAGCCAGCCGGAAGGGCCGAGCGCAGAAGTGGTCCTGCAACTTTATCCGCCTC
CATCCAGTCTATTAATTGTTGCCGGGAAGCTAGAGTAAGTAGTTCGCCAGTTAATAGTTTGCGCAACGTT
GTTGCCATTGCTACAGGCATCGTGGTGTCACGCTCGTCGTTTGGTATGGCTTCATTCAGCTCCGGTTCCC
AACGATCAAGGCGAGTTACATGATCCCCCATGTTGTGCAAAAAAGCGGTTAGCTCCTTCGGTCCTCCGAT
CGTTGTCAGAAGTAAGTTGGCCGCAGTGTTATCACTCATGGTTATGGCAGCACTGCATAATTCTCTTACT
GTCATGCCATCCGTAAGATGCTTTTCTGTGACTGGTGAGTACTCAACCAAGTCATTCTGAGAATAGTGTA
TGCGGCGACCGAGTTGCTCTTGCCCGGCGTCAATACGGGATAATACCGCGCCACATAGCAGAACTTTAAA
AGTGCTCATCATTGGAAAACGTTCTTCGGGGCGAAAACTCTCAAGGATCTTACCGCTGTTGAGATCCAGT
TCGATGTAACCCACTCGTGCACCCAACTGATCTTCAGCATCTTTTACTTTCACCAGCGTTTCTGGGTGAG
CAAAAACAGGAAGGCAAAATGCCGCAAAAAAGGGAATAAGGGCGACACGGAAATGTTGAATACTCATACT
CTTCCTTTTTCAATATTATTGAAGCATTTATCAGGGTTATTGTCTCATGAGCGGATACATATTTGAATGT
ATTTAGAAAAATAAACAAATAGGGGTTCCGCGCACATTTCCCCGAAAAGTGCCACCTGACGTCTAAGAAA
CCATTATTA
